>Addgene plasmid #82126 | pDONR223_GSK3B_WT | addgene full sequence | sequence record 164661 | Addgene NGS Result
CTTTCCTGCGTTATCCCCTGATTCTGTGGATAACCGTATTACCGCCTTTGAGTGAGCTGATACCGCTCGC
CGCAGCCGAACGACCGAGCGCAGCGAGTCAGTGAGCGAGGAAGCGGAAGAGCGCCCAATACGCAAACCGC
CTCTCCCCGCGCGTTGGCCGATTCATTAATGCAGCTGGCACGACAGGTTTCCCGACTGGAAAGCGGGCAG
TGAGCGCAACGCAATTAATACGCGTACCGCTAGCCAGGAAGAGTTTGTAGAAACGCAAAAAGGCCATCCG
TCAGGATGGCCTTCTGCTTAGTTTGATGCCTGGCAGTTTATGGCGGGCGTCCTGCCCGCCACCCTCCGGG
CCGTTGCTTCACAACGTTCAAATCCGCTCCCGGCGGATTTGTCCTACTCAGGAGAGCGTTCACCGACAAA
CAACAGATAAAACGAAAGGCCCAGTCTTCCGACTGAGCCTTTCGTTTTATTTGATGCCTGGCAGTTCCCT
ACTCTCGCGTTAACGCTAGCATGGATGTTTTCCCAGTCACGACGTTGTAAAACGACGGCCAGTCTTAAGC
TCGGGCCCCAAATAATGATTTTATTTTGACTGATAGTGACCTGTTCGTTGCAACAAATTGATGAGCAATG
CTTTTTTATAATGCCAACTTTGTACAAAAAAGTTGGCACCATGTCAGGGCGGCCCAGAACCACCTCCTTT
GCGGAGAGCTGCAAGCCGGTGCAGCAGCCTTCAGCTTTTGGCAGCATGAAAGTTAGCAGAGACAAGGACG
GCAGCAAGGTGACAACAGTGGTGGCAACTCCTGGGCAGGGTCCAGACAGGCCACAAGAAGTCAGCTATAC
AGACACTAAAGTGATTGGAAATGGATCATTTGGTGTGGTATATCAAGCCAAACTTTGTGATTCAGGAGAA
CTGGTCGCCATCAAGAAAGTATTGCAGGACAAGAGATTTAAGAATCGAGAGCTCCAGATCATGAGAAAGC
TAGATCACTGTAACATAGTCCGATTGCGTTATTTCTTCTACTCCAGTGGTGAGAAGAAAGATGAGGTCTA
TCTTAATCTGGTGCTGGACTATGTTCCGGAAACAGTATACAGAGTTGCCAGACACTATAGTCGAGCCAAA
CAGACGCTCCCTGTGATTTATGTCAAGTTGTATATGTATCAGCTGTTCCGAAGTTTAGCCTATATCCATT
CCTTTGGAATCTGCCATCGGGATATTAAACCGCAGAACCTCTTGTTGGATCCTGATACTGCTGTATTAAA
ACTCTGTGACTTTGGAAGTGCAAAGCAGCTGGTCCGAGGAGAACCCAATGTTTCGTATATCTGTTCTCGG
TACTATAGGGCACCAGAGTTGATCTTTGGAGCCACTGATTATACCTCTAGTATAGATGTATGGTCTGCTG
GCTGTGTGTTGGCTGAGCTGTTACTAGGACAACCAATATTTCCAGGGGATAGTGGTGTGGATCAGTTGGT
AGAAATAATCAAGGTCCTGGGAACTCCAACAAGGGAGCAAATCAGAGAAATGAACCCAAACTACACAGAA
TTTAAATTCCCTCAAATTAAGGCACATCCTTGGACTAAGGTCTTCCGACCCCGAACTCCACCGGAGGCAA
TTGCACTGTGTAGCCGTCTGCTGGAGTATACACCAACTGCCCGACTAACACCACTGGAAGCTTGTGCACA
TTCATTTTTTGATGAATTACGGGACCCAAATGTCAAACTACCAAATGGGCGAGACACACCTGCACTCTTC
AACTTCACCACTCAAGAACTGTCAAGTAATCCACCTCTGGCTACCATCCTTATTCCTCCTCATGCTCGGA
TTCAAGCAGCTGCTTCAACCCCCACAAATGCCACAGCAGCGTCAGATGCTAATACTGGAGACCGTGGACA
GACCAATAATGCTGCTTCTGCATCAGCTTCCAACTCCACCTGCTTGCCAACTTTCTTGTACAAAGTTGGC
ATTATAAGAAAGCATTGCTTATCAATTTGTTGCAACGAACAGGTCACTATCAGTCAAAATAAAATCATTA
TTTGCCATCCAGCTGATATCCCCTATAGTGAGTCGTATTACATGGTCATAGCTGTTTCCTGGCAGCTCTG
GCCCGTGTCTCAAAATCTCTGATGTTACATTGCACAAGATAAAAATATATCATCATGCCTCCTCTAGACC
AGCCAGGACAGAAATGCCTCGACTTCGCTGCTACCCAAGGTTGCCGGGTGACGCACACCGTGGAAACGGA
TGAAGGCACGAACCCAGTGGACATAAGCCTGTTCGGTTCGTAAGCTGTAATGCAAGTAGCGTATGCGCTC
ACGCAACTGGTCCAGAACCTTGACCGAACGCAGCGGTGGTAACGGCGCAGTGGCGGTTTTCATGGCTTGT
TATGACTGTTTTTTTGGGGTACAGTCTATGCCTCGGGCATCCAAGCAGCAAGCGCGTTACGCCGTGGGTC
GATGTTTGATGTTATGGAGCAGCAACGATGTTACGCAGCAGGGCAGTCGCCCTAAAACAAAGTTAAACAT
TATGAGGGAAGCGGTGATCGCCGAAGTATCGACTCAACTATCAGAGGTAGTTGGCGTCATCGAGCGCCAT
CTCGAACCGACGTTGCTGGCCGTACATTTGTACGGCTCCGCAGTGGATGGCGGCCTGAAGCCACACAGTG
ATATTGATTTGCTGGTTACGGTGACCGTAAGGCTTGATGAAACAACGCGGCGAGCTTTGATCAACGACCT
TTTGGAAACTTCGGCTTCCCCTGGAGAGAGCGAGATTCTCCGCGCTGTAGAAGTCACCATTGTTGTGCAC
GACGACATCATTCCGTGGCGTTATCCAGCTAAGCGCGAACTGCAATTTGGAGAATGGCAGCGCAATGACA
TTCTTGCAGGTATCTTCGAGCCAGCCACGATCGACATTGATCTGGCTATCTTGCTGACAAAAGCAAGAGA
ACATAGCGTTGCCTTGGTAGGTCCAGCGGCGGAGGAACTCTTTGATCCGGTTCCTGAACAGGATCTATTT
GAGGCGCTAAATGAAACCTTAACGCTATGGAACTCGCCGCCCGACTGGGCTGGCGATGAGCGAAATGTAG
TGCTTACGTTGTCCCGCATTTGGTACAGCGCAGTAACCGGCAAAATCGCGCCGAAGGATGTCGCTGCCGA
CTGGGCAATGGAGCGCCTGCCGGCCCAGTATCAGCCCGTCATACTTGAAGCTAGACAGGCTTATCTTGGA
CAAGAAGAAGATCGCTTGGCCTCGCGCGCAGATCAGTTGGAAGAATTTGTCCACTACGTGAAAGGCGAGA
TCACCAAGGTAGTCGGCAAATAACCCTCGAGCCACCCATGACCAAAATCCCTTAACGTGAGTTACGCGTC
GTTCCACTGAGCGTCAGACCCCGTAGAAAAGATCAAAGGATCTTCTTGAGATCCTTTTTTTCTGCGCGTA
ATCTGCTGCTTGCAAACAAAAAAACCACCGCTACCAGCGGTGGTTTGTTTGCCGGATCAAGAGCTACCAA
CTCTTTTTCCGAAGGTAACTGGCTTCAGCAGAGCGCAGATACCAAATACTGTTCTTCTAGTGTAGCCGTA
GTTAGGCCACCACTTCAAGAACTCTGTAGCACCGCCTACATACCTCGCTCTGCTAATCCTGTTACCAGTG
GCTGCTGCCAGTGGCGATAAGTCGTGTCTTACCGGGTTGGACTCAAGACGATAGTTACCGGATAAGGCGC
AGCGGTCGGGCTGAACGGGGGGTTCGTGCACACAGCCCAGCTTGGAGCGAACGACCTACACCGAACTGAG
ATACCTACAGCGTGAGCTATGAGAAAGCGCCACGCTTCCCGAAGGGAGAAAGGCGGACAGGTATCCGGTA
AGCGGCAGGGTCGGAACAGGAGAGCGCACGAGGGAGCTTCCAGGGGGAAACGCCTGGTATCTTTATAGTC
CTGTCGGGTTTCGCCACCTCTGACTTGAGCGTCGATTTTTGTGATGCTCGTCAGGGGGGCGGAGCCTATG
GAAAAACGCCAGCAACGCGGCCTTTTTACGGTTCCTGGCCTTTTGCTGGCCTTTTGCTCACATGTT
Features (pLannotate 1.2.2; 12 found; start..end, strand, type, name):
    121..213     +  CDS            lacI (fragment): lac repressor; lacI; The lac repressor binds to the lac operator to inhibit transcription in E. coli. This inhibition can be relieved by adding lactose or isopropyl-β-D-thiogalactopyranoside (IPTG).
    268..295     -  terminator     rrnB T2 terminator: transcription terminator T2 from the E. coli rrnB gene
    427..470     +  terminator     rrnB T1 terminator: Escherichia coli rrnB; transcription terminator T1 from the E. coli rrnB gene
    517..553     -  CDS            lacZα (fragment): LacZα fragment of β-galactosidase; lacZ fragment
    570..665     +  protein_bind   attL3: mutant version of attL; recombination site for the Gateway® LR reaction LR Clonase™
    671..1930    +  CDS            GSK3B: GSK3B_HUMAN - Experimental evidence at protein level: Swiss-Prot protein existence level 1. Constitutively active protein kinase that acts as a negative regulator in the hormonal control of glucose homeostasis, Wnt signaling and regulation of transcription factors and microtubules, by phosphorylating and inactivating glycogen synthase (GYS1 or GYS2), EIF2B, CTNNB1/beta-catenin, APC, AXIN1, DPYSL2/CRMP2, JUN, NFATC1/NFATC, MAPT/TAU and MACF1. Requires primed phosphorylation of the majority of its substrates. In skeletal muscle, contributes to insulin regulation of glycogen synthesis by phosphor
   1938..2033    -  protein_bind   attL3: mutant version of attL; recombination site for the Gateway® LR reaction LR Clonase™
   2052..2070    -  promoter       T7 promoter: promoter for bacteriophage T7 RNA polymerase
   2260..2283    +  promoter       Pc promoter (fragment): intI1 (promoter lies within the coding sequence); class 1 integron promoter
   2459..2515    +  CDS            GmR (fragment): gentamycin acetyltransferase; aacC1; confers resistance to gentamycin
   2522..3313    +  CDS            SmR: aminoglycoside adenylyltransferase (Murphy, 1985); aadA; confers resistance to spectinomycin and streptomycin
   3406..3994    +  rep_origin     ori: high-copy-number ColE1/pMB1/pBR322/pUC origin of replication
