[The description below was written by a language model from this plasmid's Addgene catalogue record and pLannotate feature annotations shown in this document.]
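Description:
pDONR223_GSK3B_WT is a Gateway entry clone built on the Invitrogen pDONR223 backbone and carrying the wild-type human GSK3B open reading frame (reference transcript NM_001146156.1). It belongs to the Target Accelerator Plasmid Collection, a set of wild-type and variant cancer-gene ORFs assembled for systematic functional testing. The plasmid is about 4.1 kb. It replicates in E. coli from a high-copy ColE1/pUC-type origin and is selected with spectinomycin through the aadA (SmR) aminoglycoside adenylyltransferase gene. That gene sits downstream of a class 1 integron Pc promoter fragment and a short remnant of a gentamicin resistance gene. rrnB T1 and T2 terminators lie upstream of the cloning region, insulating the insert from read-through transcription. The small lacI and lacZα fragments annotated nearby are backbone remnants rather than functional genes.

The GSK3B coding sequence encodes glycogen synthase kinase 3 beta, a constitutively active serine/threonine kinase that negatively regulates glycogen synthesis and Wnt/β-catenin signalling, among other pathways. It is flanked on both sides by attL recombination sites. The annotation tool labels both as attL3, but they serve as the pair of attL sites that direct LR Clonase transfer of the ORF into attR-containing destination vectors. No promoter drives the insert, and the only nearby promoter, T7, lies beyond the 3′ attL site on the opposite strand, so the plasmid is a shuttle and archival clone rather than an expression construct. The depositor notes that the ORF is in an "open" configuration with no stop codon immediately after the insert, which allows in-frame C-terminal fusions to tags or reporters supplied by the destination vector. Typical use is to generate expression constructs of wild-type GSK3B as the reference for comparison with mutant alleles in functional and phenotypic profiling screens.
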