Addgene plasmid #82126: pDONR223_GSK3B_WT
Purpose: Gateway Donor vector containing GSK3B , part of the Target Accelerator Plasmid Collection.
Depositing lab: Jesse Boehm & William Hahn & David Root. Depositing organization: Broad Institute. Publication: Systematic Functional Interrogation of Rare Cancer Variants Identifies Oncogenic Alleles. Kim E, Ilic N, Shrestha Y, Zou L, Kamburov A, Zhu C, Yang X, Lubonja R, Tran N, Nguyen C, Lawrence MS, Piccioni F, Bagul M, Doench JG, Chouinard CR, Wu X, Hogstrom L, Natoli T, Tamayo P, Horn H, Corsello SM, Lage K, Root DE, Subramanian A, Golub TR, Getz G, Boehm JS, Hahn WC. Cancer Discov. 2016 Jul;6(7):714-26. doi: 10.1158/2159-8290.CD-16-0160. Epub 2016 May 4. PubMed 27147599.
Backbone
  Vector backbone: pDONR223
  Backbone manufacturer: Invitrogen
  Backbone size w/o insert (bp): 2790
  Vector type: Gateway Entry vector
Growth in bacteria
  Bacterial resistance: Spectinomycin, 50 μg/mL
  Growth temperature: 37°C
  Growth strain: DH5alpha
  Copy number: High Copy
Gene/Insert
  Gene/Insert name: GSK3B (alt name: NM_001146156.1)
  Species: H. sapiens (human)
  Mutation: WT
  Entrez Gene: GSK3B
  Promoter: None
  Cloning method: Gateway Cloning
  Sequencing primers: 5′ M13pUC-fwd; 3′ M13-Rev
Terms and licenses: Academic/Nonprofit Terms; Industry Terms: Not Available to Industry
Depositor comments: Open state: NO stop codon immediately follows insert. Supporting reference: Systematic morphological profiling of human gene and allele function via Cell Painting. Rohban MH, et al. Elife. 2017, Mar 18;6. pii: e24060. PubMed PMID 28315521
How to cite: pDONR223_GSK3B_WT was a gift from Jesse Boehm & William Hahn & David Root (Addgene plasmid # 82126 ; http://n2t.net/addgene:82126 ; RRID:Addgene_82126)
