>Addgene plasmid #82126 | pDONR223_GSK3B_WT | depositor partial sequence | sequence record 155497 | Insert sequence
ATGTCAGGGCGGCCCAGAACCACCTCCTTTGCGGAGAGCTGCAAGCCGGTGCAGCAGCCTTCAGCTTTTG
GCAGCATGAAAGTTAGCAGAGACAAGGACGGCAGCAAGGTGACAACAGTGGTGGCAACTCCTGGGCAGGG
TCCAGACAGGCCACAAGAAGTCAGCTATACAGACACTAAAGTGATTGGAAATGGATCATTTGGTGTGGTA
TATCAAGCCAAACTTTGTGATTCAGGAGAACTGGTCGCCATCAAGAAAGTATTGCAGGACAAGAGATTTA
AGAATCGAGAGCTCCAGATCATGAGAAAGCTAGATCACTGTAACATAGTCCGATTGCGTTATTTCTTCTA
CTCCAGTGGTGAGAAGAAAGATGAGGTCTATCTTAATCTGGTGCTGGACTATGTTCCGGAAACAGTATAC
AGAGTTGCCAGACACTATAGTCGAGCCAAACAGACGCTCCCTGTGATTTATGTCAAGTTGTATATGTATC
AGCTGTTCCGAAGTTTAGCCTATATCCATTCCTTTGGAATCTGCCATCGGGATATTAAACCGCAGAACCT
CTTGTTGGATCCTGATACTGCTGTATTAAAACTCTGTGACTTTGGAAGTGCAAAGCAGCTGGTCCGAGGA
GAACCCAATGTTTCGTATATCTGTTCTCGGTACTATAGGGCACCAGAGTTGATCTTTGGAGCCACTGATT
ATACCTCTAGTATAGATGTATGGTCTGCTGGCTGTGTGTTGGCTGAGCTGTTACTAGGACAACCAATATT
TCCAGGGGATAGTGGTGTGGATCAGTTGGTAGAAATAATCAAGGTCCTGGGAACTCCAACAAGGGAGCAA
ATCAGAGAAATGAACCCAAACTACACAGAATTTAAATTCCCTCAAATTAAGGCACATCCTTGGACTAAGG
TCTTCCGACCCCGAACTCCACCGGAGGCAATTGCACTGTGTAGCCGTCTGCTGGAGTATACACCAACTGC
CCGACTAACACCACTGGAAGCTTGTGCACATTCATTTTTTGATGAATTACGGGACCCAAATGTCAAACTA
CCAAATGGGCGAGACACACCTGCACTCTTCAACTTCACCACTCAAGAACTGTCAAGTAATCCACCTCTGG
CTACCATCCTTATTCCTCCTCATGCTCGGATTCAAGCAGCTGCTTCAACCCCCACAAATGCCACAGCAGC
GTCAGATGCTAATACTGGAGACCGTGGACAGACCAATAATGCTGCTTCTGCATCAGCTTCCAACTCCACC
